Addgene plasmid #211668: pCF821-sgCIDE-8_U6-sgRNA-EF1a-mNeonGreen
Purpose: U6-sgRNA-EF1a-mNeonGreen
Depositing lab: Christof Fellmann. Depositing organization: J. David Gladstone Institutes. Publication: Targeting the non-coding genome and temozolomide signature enables CRISPR-mediated glioma oncolysis. Tan IL, Perez AR, Lew RJ, Sun X, Baldwin A, Zhu YK, Shah MM, Berger MS, Doudna JA, Fellmann C. Cell Rep. 2023 Nov 28;42(11):113339. doi: 10.1016/j.celrep.2023.113339. Epub 2023 Nov 2. PubMed 37917583.
Backbone
  Vector backbone: pCF821
  Vector type: Mammalian Expression, Lentiviral, CRISPR
Growth in bacteria
  Bacterial resistance: Ampicillin, 100 μg/mL
  Growth temperature: 37°C
  Growth strain: NEB Stable
  Copy number: Unknown
Gene/Insert
  Gene/Insert name: SpyCas9 and sgCIDE-8 guide RNA vector
  gRNA/shRNA sequence: CTGTAATCCCAGCACTTTGG
Terms and licenses: Academic/Nonprofit Terms; Industry Terms: Not Available to Industry
How to cite: pCF821-sgCIDE-8_U6-sgRNA-EF1a-mNeonGreen was a gift from Christof Fellmann (Addgene plasmid # 211668 ; http://n2t.net/addgene:211668 ; RRID:Addgene_211668)
