[The description below was written by a language model from this plasmid's Addgene catalogue record and pLannotate feature annotations shown in this document.]
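Description:
pCF821-sgCIDE-8_U6-sgRNA-EF1a-mNeonGreen is a lentiviral CRISPR guide RNA vector for mammalian cells, built on the pCF821 backbone. It is propagated in E. coli through a high-copy ColE1/pUC-type origin and selected with ampicillin via the β-lactamase gene. The viral portion has a third-generation, self-inactivating layout. A CMV enhancer/promoter replaces the U3 region upstream of a truncated HIV-1 5' LTR and drives production of the genomic RNA in packaging cells. This is followed by the Ψ packaging signal with a partial gag sequence, the Rev response element for Rev-dependent nuclear export, and the cPPT/CTS, which aids nuclear import of the reverse-transcribed genome. A ΔU3 3' LTR, followed by a bGH polyadenylation signal, closes the transfer cassette and silences LTR promoter activity after integration.

Between the LTRs sit two expression units. A human U6 RNA polymerase III promoter transcribes a single guide RNA that consists of the sgCIDE-8 spacer fused to a Streptococcus pyogenes Cas9 scaffold, which the feature table annotates as a tracrRNA fragment. Downstream, an EF-1α promoter with intron A sequences drives the green/yellow fluorescent protein mNeonGreen. A WPRE follows to enhance transcript expression, so transduced cells can be identified or sorted by fluorescence.

The insert field mentions SpyCas9, but the feature table shows no Cas9 coding sequence, and the 8.1 kb size and the plasmid name fit a guide-plus-reporter vector, so Cas9 presumably has to be supplied separately. Several short annotated fragments (hGH poly(A), SV40 small t, lacI) are probably incidental matches. The associated publication concerns CRISPR targeting of the non-coding genome for glioma cell killing.
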