Features (pLannotate 1.2.2; 26 found; start..end, strand, type, name):
     31..83      -  misc_feature   bom (fragment): basis of mobility region from pBR322
    232..611     +  enhancer       CMV enhancer: human cytomegalovirus immediate early enhancer
    612..811     +  promoter       CMV promoter: human cytomegalovirus (CMV) immediate early promoter
    829..1009    +  LTR            5' LTR (truncated): truncated 5' long terminal repeat (LTR) from HIV-1
   1056..1181    +  misc_feature   HIV-1 Ψ: packaging signal of human immunodeficiency virus type 1
   1165..1528    +  CDS            HIV-1 gag (fragment): gag protein from human immunodeficiency virus 1; gag
   1674..1907    +  misc_feature   RRE: The Rev response element (RRE) of HIV-1 allows for Rev-dependent mRNA export from the nucleus to the cytoplasm.
   2284..2384    +  CDS            Rev (fragment): human immunodeficiency virus 1 (HIV-1) Rev protein; rev; enhances nuclear export of unspliced and incompletely spliced viral mRNAs
   2434..2551    +  misc_feature   cPPT/CTS: central polypurine tract and central termination sequence of HIV-1
   2602..2842    +  promoter       U6 promoter: RNA polymerase III promoter for human U6 snRNA
   2852..2872    -  polyA_signal   hGH poly(A) signal (fragment): human growth hormone polyadenylation signal
   2890..2957    +  misc_RNA       tracrRNA (fragment): trans-activating CRISPR RNA for the Streptococcus pyogenes CRISPR/Cas9 system
   2976..2994    +  CDS            small t antigen (fragment): SV40 (simian virus 40) small t antigen
   3020..3231    +  promoter       EF-1α core promoter: core promoter for human elongation factor EF-1α
   3232..3340    +  intron         EF-1α intron A (fragment): intron upstream of the start codon of human EF-1α
   3966..4169    +  intron         EF-1α intron A: truncated intron upstream of the start codon of human EF-1α
   4202..4909    +  CDS            mNeonGreen: mNeonGreen is a basic (constitutively fluorescent) green/yellow fluorescent protein published in 2013, derived from Branchiostoma lanceolatum. It is reported to be a very rapidly-maturing monomer with moderate acid sensitivity.
   4928..5516    +  misc_feature   WPRE: woodchuck hepatitis virus posttranscriptional regulatory element
   5567..5586    +  misc_feature   cPPT/CTS (fragment): central polypurine tract and central termination sequence of HIV-1
   5588..5821    +  LTR            3' LTR (ΔU3): self-inactivating 3' long terminal repeat (LTR) from HIV-1
   5853..6077    +  polyA_signal   bGH poly(A) signal: bovine growth hormone polyadenylation signal
   6081..6100    +  promoter       SV40 promoter (fragment): SV40 enhancer and early promoter
   6121..6171    -  CDS            lacI (fragment): lac repressor; lacI; The lac repressor binds to the lac operator to inhibit transcription in E. coli. This inhibition can be relieved by adding lactose or isopropyl-β-D-thiogalactopyranoside (IPTG).
   6354..6942    -  rep_origin     ori: high-copy-number ColE1/pMB1/pBR322/pUC origin of replication
   7113..7973    -  CDS            AmpR: β-lactamase; bla; confers resistance to ampicillin, carbenicillin, and related antibiotics
   7974..8078    -  promoter       AmpR promoter: bla
>Addgene plasmid #211668 | pCF821-sgCIDE-8_U6-sgRNA-EF1a-mNeonGreen | addgene full sequence | sequence record 421530 | Addgene NGS Result
GTCGACGGATCGGGAGATCTCCCGATCCCCTATGGTGCACTCTCAGTACAATCTGCTCTGATGCCGCATA
GTTAAGCCAGTATCTGCTCCCTGCTTGTGTGTTGGAGGTCGCTGAGTAGTGCGCGAGCAAAATTTAAGCT
ACAACAAGGCAAGGCTTGACCGACAATTGCATGAAGAATCTGCTTAGGGTTAGGCGTTTTGCGCTGCTTC
GCGATGTACGGGCCAGATATTGACATTGATTATTGACTAGTTATTAATAGTAATCAATTACGGGGTCATT
AGTTCATAGCCCATATATGGAGTTCCGCGTTACATAACTTACGGTAAATGGCCCGCCTGGCTGACCGCCC
AACGACCCCCGCCCATTGACGTCAATAATGACGTATGTTCCCATAGTAACGCCAATAGGGACTTTCCATT
GACGTCAATGGGTGGAGTATTTACGGTAAACTGCCCACTTGGCAGTACATCAAGTGTATCATATGCCAAG
TACGCCCCCTATTGACGTCAATGACGGTAAATGGCCCGCCTGGCATTATGCCCAGTACATGACCTTATGG
GACTTTCCTACTTGGCAGTACATCTACGTATTAGTCATCGCTATTACCATGGTGATGCGGTTTTGGCAGT
ACATCAATGGGCGTGGATAGCGGTTTGACTCACGGGGATTTCCAAGTCTCCACCCCATTGACGTCAATGG
GAGTTTGTTTTGGCACCAAAATCAACGGGACTTTCCAAAATGTCGTAACAACTCCGCCCCATTGACGCAA
ATGGGCGGTAGGCGTGTACGGTGGGAGGTCTATATAAGCAGCGCGTTTTGCCTGTACTGGGTCTCTCTGG
TTAGACCAGATCTGAGCCTGGGAGCTCTCTGGCTAACTAGGGAACCCACTGCTTAAGCCTCAATAAAGCT
TGCCTTGAGTGCTTCAAGTAGTGTGTGCCCGTCTGTTGTGTGACTCTGGTAACTAGAGATCCCTCAGACC
CTTTTAGTCAGTGTGGAAAATCTCTAGCAGTGGCGCCCGAACAGGGACTTGAAAGCGAAAGGGAAACCAG
AGGAGCTCTCTCGACGCAGGACTCGGCTTGCTGAAGCGCGCACGGCAAGAGGCGAGGGGCGGCGACTGGT
GAGTACGCCAAAAATTTTGACTAGCGGAGGCTAGAAGGAGAGAGATGGGTGCGAGAGCGTCAGTATTAAG
CGGGGGAGAATTAGATCGCGATGGGAAAAAATTCGGTTAAGGCCAGGGGGAAAGAAAAAATATAAATTAA
AACATATAGTATGGGCAAGCAGGGAGCTAGAACGATTCGCAGTTAATCCTGGCCTGTTAGAAACATCAGA
AGGCTGTAGACAAATACTGGGACAGCTACAACCATCCCTTCAGACAGGATCAGAAGAACTTAGATCATTA
TATAATACAGTAGCAACCCTCTATTGTGTGCATCAAAGGATAGAGATAAAAGACACCAAGGAAGCTTTAG
ACAAGATAGAGGAAGAGCAAAACAAAAGTAAGACCACCGCACAGCAAGCGGCCGCTGATCTTCAGACCTG
GAGGAGGAGATATGAGGGACAATTGGAGAAGTGAATTATATAAATATAAAGTAGTAAAAATTGAACCATT
AGGAGTAGCACCCACCAAGGCAAAGAGAAGAGTGGTGCAGAGAGAAAAAAGAGCAGTGGGAATAGGAGCT
TTGTTCCTTGGGTTCTTGGGAGCAGCAGGAAGCACTATGGGCGCAGCGTCAATGACGCTGACGGTACAGG
CCAGACAATTATTGTCTGGTATAGTGCAGCAGCAGAACAATTTGCTGAGGGCTATTGAGGCGCAACAGCA
TCTGTTGCAACTCACAGTCTGGGGCATCAAGCAGCTCCAGGCAAGAATCCTGGCTGTGGAAAGATACCTA
AAGGATCAACAGCTCCTGGGGATTTGGGGTTGCTCTGGAAAACTCATTTGCACCACTGCTGTGCCTTGGA
ATGCTAGTTGGAGTAATAAATCTCTGGAACAGATTTGGAATCACACGACCTGGATGGAGTGGGACAGAGA
AATTAACAATTACACAAGCTTAATACACTCCTTAATTGAAGAATCGCAAAACCAGCAAGAAAAGAATGAA
CAAGAATTATTGGAATTAGATAAATGGGCAAGTTTGTGGAATTGGTTTAACATAACAAATTGGCTGTGGT
ATATAAAATTATTCATAATGATAGTAGGAGGCTTGGTAGGTTTAAGAATAGTTTTTGCTGTACTTTCTAT
AGTGAATAGAGTTAGGCAGGGATATTCACCATTATCGTTTCAGACCCACCTCCCAACCCCGAGGGGACCC
GACAGGCCCGAAGGAATAGAAGAAGAAGGTGGAGAGAGAGACAGAGACAGATCCATTCGATTAGTGAACG
GATCGGCACTGCGTGCGCCAATTCTGCAGACAAATGGCAGTATTCATCCACAATTTTAAAAGAAAAGGGG
GGATTGGGGGGTACAGTGCAGGGGAAAGAATAGTAGACATAATAGCAACAGACATACAAACTAAAGAATT
ACAAAAACAAATTACAAAAATTCAAAATTTTCGGGTTTATTACAGGGACAGCAGAGATCCAGTTTGGTTA
ATTAAGGTACCGAGGGCCTATTTCCCATGATTCCTTCATATTTGCATATACGATACAAGGCTGTTAGAGA
GATAATTAGAATTAATTTGACTGTAAACACAAAGATATTAGTACAAAATACGTGACGTAGAAAGTAATAA
TTTCTTGGGTAGTTTGCAGTTTTAAAATTATGTTTTAAAATGGACTATCATATGCTTACCGTAACTTGAA
AGTATTTCGATTTCTTGGCTTTATATATCTTGTGGAAAGGACGAAACACCGCTGTAATCCCAGCACTTTG
GGTTTAAGAGCTATGCTGGAAACAGCATAGCAAGTTTAAATAAGGCTAGTCCGTTATCAACTTGAAAAAG
TGGCACCGAGTCGGTGCTTTTTTTGAATTCGCTAGCTAGGTCTTGAAAGGAGTGGGAATTGGCTCCGGTG
CCCGTCAGTGGGCAGAGCGCACATCGCCCACAGTCCCCGAGAAGTTGGGGGGAGGGGTCGGCAATTGATC
CGGTGCCTAGAGAAGGTGGCGCGGGGTAAACTGGGAAAGTGATGTCGTGTACTGGCTCCGCCTTTTTCCC
GAGGGTGGGGGAGAACCGTATATAAGTGCAGTAGTCGCCGTGAACGTTCTTTTTCGCAACGGGTTTGCCG
CCAGAACACAGGTAAGTGCCGTGTGTGGTTCCCGCGGGCCTGGCCTCTTTACGGGTTATGGCCCTTGCGT
GCCTTGAATTACTTCCACTGGCTGCAGTACGTGATTCTTGATCCCGAGCTTCGGGTTGGAAGTGGGTGGG
AGAGTTCGAGGCCTTGCGCTTAAGGAGCCCCTTCGCCTCGTGCTTGAGTTGAGGCCTGGCCTGGGCGCTG
GGGCCGCCGCGTGCGAATCTGGTGGCACCTTCGCGCCTGTCTCGCTGCTTTCGATAAGTCTCTAGCCATT
TAAAATTTTTGATGACCTGCTGCGACGCTTTTTTTCTGGCAAGATAGTCTTGTAAATGCGGGCCAAGATC
TGCACACTGGTATTTCGGTTTTTGGGGCCGCGGGCGGCGACGGGGCCCGTGCGTCCCAGCGCACATGTTC
GGCGAGGCGGGGCCTGCGAGCGCGGCCACCGAGAATCGGACGGGGGTAGTCTCAAGCTGGCCGGCCTGCT
CTGGTGCCTGGCCTCGCGCCGCCGTGTATCGCCCCGCCCTGGGCGGCAAGGCTGGCCCGGTCGGCACCAG
TTGCGTGAGCGGAAAGATGGCCGCTTCCCGGCCCTGCTGCAGGGAGCTCAAAATGGAGGACGCGGCGCTC
GGGAGAGCGGGCGGGTGAGTCACCCACACAAAGGAAAAGGGCCTTTCCGTCCTCAGCCGTCGCTTCATGT
GACTCCACGGAGTACCGGGCGCCGTCCAGGCACCTCGATTAGTTCTCGAGCTTTTGGAGTACGTCGTCTT
TAGGTTGGGGGGAGGGGTTTTATGCGATGGAGTTTCCCCACACTGAGTGGGTGGAGACTGAAGTTAGGCC
AGCTTGGCACTTGATGTAATTCTCCTTGGAATTTGCCCTTTTTGAGTTTGGATCTTGGTTCATTCTCAAG
CCTCAGACAGTGGTTCAAAGTTTTTTTCTTCCATTTCAGGTGTCGTGAACCGGTTCTAGAGCGCTGCCAC
CATGGTCAGTAAGGGCGAAGAAGATAATATGGCTTCCTTGCCTGCCACACATGAACTCCACATATTCGGG
TCTATCAACGGCGTGGACTTCGACATGGTTGGGCAAGGAACCGGAAATCCCAACGATGGATACGAGGAGC
TGAACCTGAAGTCAACGAAAGGTGATCTTCAATTCTCCCCCTGGATTCTCGTCCCTCACATTGGCTATGG
TTTCCACCAGTACCTCCCGTACCCTGACGGGATGTCTCCATTCCAAGCCGCAATGGTAGATGGGTCAGGC
TACCAAGTTCACAGAACTATGCAGTTTGAAGATGGTGCATCTCTGACAGTAAATTACAGGTATACCTACG
AAGGTTCACACATCAAAGGAGAAGCTCAGGTGAAAGGTACGGGATTCCCAGCAGACGGCCCAGTAATGAC
CAATTCCCTCACGGCTGCCGACTGGTGCAGGAGTAAAAAGACATATCCAAATGACAAGACTATTATCTCT
ACTTTCAAATGGTCTTATACGACAGGCAACGGAAAGAGGTATCGGTCAACCGCGCGCACAACATATACGT
TTGCTAAGCCTATGGCTGCCAATTATCTGAAAAATCAGCCCATGTATGTATTTAGAAAAACCGAACTGAA
GCACTCCAAAACTGAATTGAACTTCAAAGAGTGGCAAAAGGCCTTCACCGATGTCATGGGCATGGATGAA
TTGTATAAGTGAACGCGTTAAGTCGACAATCAACCTCTGGATTACAAAATTTGTGAAAGATTGACTGGTA
TTCTTAACTATGTTGCTCCTTTTACGCTATGTGGATACGCTGCTTTAATGCCTTTGTATCATGCTATTGC
TTCCCGTATGGCTTTCATTTTCTCCTCCTTGTATAAATCCTGGTTGCTGTCTCTTTATGAGGAGTTGTGG
CCCGTTGTCAGGCAACGTGGCGTGGTGTGCACTGTGTTTGCTGACGCAACCCCCACTGGTTGGGGCATTG
CCACCACCTGTCAGCTCCTTTCCGGGACTTTCGCTTTCCCCCTCCCTATTGCCACGGCGGAACTCATCGC
CGCCTGCCTTGCCCGCTGCTGGACAGGGGCTCGGCTGTTGGGCACTGACAATTCCGTGGTGTTGTCGGGG
AAATCATCGTCCTTTCCTTGGCTGCTCGCCTGTGTTGCCACCTGGATTCTGCGCGGGACGTCCTTCTGCT
ACGTCCCTTCGGCCCTCAATCCAGCGGACCTTCCTTCCCGCGGCCTGCTGCCGGCTCTGCGGCCTCTTCC
GCGTCTTCGCCTTCGCCCTCAGACGAGTCGGATCTCCCTTTGGGCCGCCTCCCCGCGTCGACTTTAAGAC
CAATGACTTACAAGGCAGCTGTAGATCTTAGCCACTTTTTAAAAGAAAAGGGGGGACTGGAAGGGCTAAT
TCACTCCCAACGAAGACAAGATCTGCTTTTTGCTTGTACTGGGTCTCTCTGGTTAGACCAGATCTGAGCC
TGGGAGCTCTCTGGCTAACTAGGGAACCCACTGCTTAAGCCTCAATAAAGCTTGCCTTGAGTGCTTCAAG
TAGTGTGTGCCCGTCTGTTGTGTGACTCTGGTAACTAGAGATCCCTCAGACCCTTTTAGTCAGTGTGGAA
AATCTCTAGCAGGGCCCGTTTAAACCCGCTGATCAGCCTCGACTGTGCCTTCTAGTTGCCAGCCATCTGT
TGTTTGCCCCTCCCCCGTGCCTTCCTTGACCCTGGAAGGTGCCACTCCCACTGTCCTTTCCTAATAAAAT
GAGGAAATTGCATCGCATTGTCTGAGTAGGTGTCATTCTATTCTGGGGGGTGGGGTGGGGCAGGACAGCA
AGGGGGAGGATTGGGAAGACAATAGCAGGCATGCTGGGGATGCGGTGGGCTCTATGGCTTCTGAGGCGGA
AAGAACCAGCCATTAATGAAAAGAACCAGCCATTAATGAATCGGCCAACGCGCGGGGAGAGGCGGTTTGC
GTATTGGGCGCTCTTCCGCTTCCTCGCTCACTGACTCGCTGCGCTCGGTCGTTCGGCTGCGGCGAGCGGT
ATCAGCTCACTCAAAGGCGGTAATACGGTTATCCACAGAATCAGGGGATAACGCAGGAAAGAACATGTGA
GCAAAAGGCCAGCAAAAGGCCAGGAACCGTAAAAAGGCCGCGTTGCTGGCGTTTTTCCATAGGCTCCGCC
CCCCTGACGAGCATCACAAAAATCGACGCTCAAGTCAGAGGTGGCGAAACCCGACAGGACTATAAAGATA
CCAGGCGTTTCCCCCTGGAAGCTCCCTCGTGCGCTCTCCTGTTCCGACCCTGCCGCTTACCGGATACCTG
TCCGCCTTTCTCCCTTCGGGAAGCGTGGCGCTTTCTCATAGCTCACGCTGTAGGTATCTCAGTTCGGTGT
AGGTCGTTCGCTCCAAGCTGGGCTGTGTGCACGAACCCCCCGTTCAGCCCGACCGCTGCGCCTTATCCGG
TAACTATCGTCTTGAGTCCAACCCGGTAAGACACGACTTATCGCCACTGGCAGCAGCCACTGGTAACAGG
ATTAGCAGAGCGAGGTATGTAGGCGGTGCTACAGAGTTCTTGAAGTGGTGGCCTAACTACGGCTACACTA
GAAGAACAGTATTTGGTATCTGCGCTCTGCTGAAGCCAGTTACCTTCGGAAAAAGAGTTGGTAGCTCTTG
ATCCGGCAAACAAACCACCGCTGGTAGCGGTGGTTTTTTTGTTTGCAAGCAGCAGATTACGCGCAGAAAA
AAAGGATCTCAAGAAGATCCTTTGATCTTTTCTACGGGGTCTGACGCTCAGTGGAACGAAAACTCACGTT
AAGGGATTTTGGTCATGAGATTATCAAAAAGGATCTTCACCTAGATCCTTTTAAATTAAAAATGAAGTTT
TAAATCAATCTAAAGTATATATGAGTAAACTTGGTCTGACAGTTACCAATGCTTAATCAGTGAGGCACCT
ATCTCAGCGATCTGTCTATTTCGTTCATCCATAGTTGCCTGACTCCCCGTCGTGTAGATAACTACGATAC
GGGAGGGCTTACCATCTGGCCCCAGTGCTGCAATGATACCGCGAGACCCACGCTCACCGGCTCCAGATTT
ATCAGCAATAAACCAGCCAGCCGGAAGGGCCGAGCGCAGAAGTGGTCCTGCAACTTTATCCGCCTCCATC
CAGTCTATTAATTGTTGCCGGGAAGCTAGAGTAAGTAGTTCGCCAGTTAATAGTTTGCGCAACGTTGTTG
CCATTGCTACAGGCATCGTGGTGTCACGCTCGTCGTTTGGTATGGCTTCATTCAGCTCCGGTTCCCAACG
ATCAAGGCGAGTTACATGATCCCCCATGTTGTGCAAAAAAGCGGTTAGCTCCTTCGGTCCTCCGATCGTT
GTCAGAAGTAAGTTGGCCGCAGTGTTATCACTCATGGTTATGGCAGCACTGCATAATTCTCTTACTGTCA
TGCCATCCGTAAGATGCTTTTCTGTGACTGGTGAGTACTCAACCAAGTCATTCTGAGAATAGTGTATGCG
GCGACCGAGTTGCTCTTGCCCGGCGTCAATACGGGATAATACCGCGCCACATAGCAGAACTTTAAAAGTG
CTCATCATTGGAAAACGTTCTTCGGGGCGAAAACTCTCAAGGATCTTACCGCTGTTGAGATCCAGTTCGA
TGTAACCCACTCGTGCACCCAACTGATCTTCAGCATCTTTTACTTTCACCAGCGTTTCTGGGTGAGCAAA
AACAGGAAGGCAAAATGCCGCAAAAAAGGGAATAAGGGCGACACGGAAATGTTGAATACTCATACTCTTC
CTTTTTCAATATTATTGAAGCATTTATCAGGGTTATTGTCTCATGAGCGGATACATATTTGAATGTATTT
AGAAAAATAAACAAATAGGGGTTCCGCGCACATTTCCCCGAAAAGTGCCACCTGAC
